Addgene plasmid #248362: pANC76(TVMVp-IRES-dTomato)
Purpose: Lentiviral vector that can express TVMVp. Expressed off of CMV tet ON promoter with dTomato marker
Depositing lab: Arnab Mukherjee. Depositing organization: University of California, Santa Barbara. Publication: A programmable genetic platform for engineering noninvasive biosensors. Chacko AN, Dhanabalan KM, Wan J, Chien R, Anderson NT, Xu B, Pham K, Tiwari R, Mukherjee A. Sci Adv. 2026 Jan 16;12(3):eaec1211. doi: 10.1126/sciadv.aec1211. Epub 2026 Jan 14. PubMed 41533785.
Backbone
  Vector backbone: pLenti
  Vector type: Lentiviral
Growth in bacteria
  Bacterial resistance: Ampicillin, 100 μg/mL
  Growth temperature: 37°C
  Growth strain: NEB Stable
  Copy number: Low Copy
Gene/Insert
  Gene/Insert name: TVMVp (alt name: TVMV protease)
  Species: Tobacco vein mottling virus
  Promoter: tight TRE
  Cloning method: Gibson Cloning
Terms and licenses: Academic/Nonprofit Terms; Industry Terms: Not Available to Industry
Depositor comments: Please visit https://doi.org/10.1101/2025.09.07.674790 for bioRxiv preprint.
How to cite: pANC76(TVMVp-IRES-dTomato) was a gift from Arnab Mukherjee (Addgene plasmid # 248362 ; http://n2t.net/addgene:248362 ; RRID:Addgene_248362)
