[The description below was written by a language model from this plasmid's Addgene catalogue record and pLannotate feature annotations shown in this document.]
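Description:
pANC76(TVMVp-IRES-dTomato) is a 10,051-nt lentiviral transfer plasmid on a pLenti backbone, built to deliver a doxycycline-type inducible expression cassette for the tobacco vein mottling virus protease (TVMVp) into mammalian cells. In bacteria it is maintained through a ColE1/pUC-type origin and selected with ampicillin via the β-lactamase gene. The catalogue lists it as low copy and propagated in a recombination-deficient strain, as is common for LTR-containing plasmids. An f1 origin and remnants of a lacZα/lac promoter cloning region with T7 and T3 promoters are also annotated.

The viral portion has a third-generation, self-inactivating layout. An RSV promoter drives a truncated HIV-1 5' LTR, followed by the Ψ packaging signal with a gag fragment, the RRE for Rev-dependent export, and the cPPT/CTS. A ΔU3 3' LTR and an SV40 polyadenylation signal close the unit.

Within this frame, a tight TRE promoter (seven tet operators fused to a minimal CMV promoter) controls a bicistronic transcript flanked by Gateway attB1 and attB2 sites. The first cistron is the TVMV NIa protease coding region, and an EMCV IRES then directs translation of dTomato, so red-orange fluorescence reports cells expressing the protease. A WPRE downstream enhances transcript expression. A separate mouse PGK promoter drives NeoR/KanR, allowing G418 selection of transduced cells.

No tet transactivator is annotated on the plasmid, so induction presumably depends on one supplied separately. The record associates the construct with a programmable genetic platform for noninvasive biosensors, but does not state the protease's specific role in that platform.
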