Features (pLannotate 1.2.2; 35 found; start..end, strand, type, name):
     94..112     -  promoter       T7 promoter: promoter for bacteriophage T7 RNA polymerase
    120..275     +  CDS            lacZα (fragment): LacZα fragment of β-galactosidase; lacZ fragment
    280..708     +  rep_origin     f1 ori (sequence partly withheld): f1 bacteriophage origin of replication; arrow indicates direction of (+) strand synthesis
    761..865     +  promoter       AmpR promoter: bla
    866..1726    +  CDS            AmpR: β-lactamase; bla; confers resistance to ampicillin, carbenicillin, and related antibiotics
   1897..2485    +  rep_origin     ori: high-copy-number ColE1/pMB1/pBR322/pUC origin of replication
   2668..2760    +  CDS            lacI (fragment): lac repressor; lacI; The lac repressor binds to the lac operator to inhibit transcription in E. coli. This inhibition can be relieved by adding lactose or isopropyl-β-D-thiogalactopyranoside (IPTG).
   2773..2794    +  protein_bind   CAP binding site: CAP binding activates transcription in the presence of cAMP. E. coli catabolite activator protein
   2809..2839    +  promoter       lac promoter: promoter for the E. coli lac operon
   2847..2863    +  protein_bind   lac operator: The lac repressor binds to the lac operator to inhibit transcription in E. coli. This inhibition can be relieved by adding lactose or isopropyl-β-D-thiogalactopyranoside (IPTG). lac repressor encoded by lacI
   2908..2926    +  promoter       T3 promoter: promoter for bacteriophage T3 RNA polymerase
   2954..3180    +  promoter       RSV promoter: Rous sarcoma virus enhancer/promoter
   3181..3361    +  LTR            5' LTR (truncated): truncated 5' long terminal repeat (LTR) from HIV-1
   3408..3533    +  misc_feature   HIV-1 Ψ: packaging signal of human immunodeficiency virus type 1
   3517..3880    +  CDS            HIV-1 gag (fragment): gag protein from human immunodeficiency virus 1; gag
   4026..4259    +  misc_feature   RRE: The Rev response element (RRE) of HIV-1 allows for Rev-dependent mRNA export from the nucleus to the cytoplasm.
   4636..4736    +  CDS            Rev (fragment): human immunodeficiency virus 1 (HIV-1) Rev protein; rev; enhances nuclear export of unspliced and incompletely spliced viral mRNAs
   4755..4872    +  misc_feature   cPPT/CTS: central polypurine tract and central termination sequence of HIV-1
   4894..5208    +  promoter       tight TRE promoter: Tet-responsive promoter PTight, consisting of seven tet operator sequences followed by the minimal CMV promoter
   5213..5239    +  misc_feature   MCS (fragment): pUC18/19 multiple cloning site
   5286..5310    +  protein_bind   attB1: mutant version of attB; recombination site for the Gateway® BP reaction BP Clonase™
   5339..5391    +  misc_feature   MCS: multiple cloning site
   5400..6143    +  CDS            POLG_TVMV (fragment): Experimental evidence at protein level: Swiss-Prot protein existence level 1. [Nuclear inclusion protein A]: has RNA-binding and proteolytic activities. From Tobacco vein mottling virus (TVMV).
   6261..6723    +  misc_feature   IRES: internal ribosome entry site (IRES) of the encephalomyocarditis virus (EMCV)
   6737..7438    +  CDS            dTomato: dTomato is a basic (constitutively fluorescent) orange fluorescent protein published in 2004, derived from Discosoma sp.. It is reported to be a somewhat slowly-maturing dimer with low acid sensitivity.
   7466..7490    -  protein_bind   attB2: mutant version of attB; recombination site for the Gateway® BP reaction BP Clonase™
   7521..8109    +  misc_feature   WPRE: woodchuck hepatitis virus posttranscriptional regulatory element
   8152..8498    +  promoter       PGK promoter (fragment): mouse phosphoglycerate kinase 1 promoter
   8491..8616    +  promoter       PGK promoter (fragment): mouse phosphoglycerate kinase 1 promoter
   8630..9433    +  CDS            NeoR/KanR: aminoglycoside phosphotransferase from Tn5; aph(3')-II (or nptII); confers resistance to neomycin, kanamycin, and G418 (Geneticin®)
   9454..9522    +  CDS            nef (fragment): NEF_HV1Z2 - Experimental evidence at protein level: Swiss-Prot protein existence level 1. Extracellular Nef protein targets CD4(+) T-lymphocytes for apoptosis by interacting with CXCR4 surface receptors. From Human immunodeficiency virus type 1 group M subtype D (isolate Z2/CDC-Z34) (HIV-1).
   9536..9756    +  LTR            3' LTR (ΔU3) (fragment): self-inactivating 3' long terminal repeat (LTR) from HIV-1
   9828..9949    +  polyA_signal   SV40 poly(A) signal: SV40 polyadenylation signal
   9968..9989    +  rep_origin     SV40 ori (fragment): SV40 origin of replication
   9989..73      +  rep_origin     SV40 ori (across the origin): SV40 origin of replication
>Addgene plasmid #248362 | pANC76(TVMVp-IRES-dTomato) | addgene full sequence | sequence record 494651 | Addgene NGS Result
ATTTATGCAGAGGCCGAGGCCGCCTCGGCCTCTGAGCTATTCCAGAAGTAGTGAGGAGGCTTTTTTGGAG
GCCTAGGGACGTACCCAATTCGCCCTATAGTGAGTCGTATTACGCGCGCTCACTGGCCGTCGTTTTACAA
CGTCGTGACTGGGAAAACCCTGGCGTTACCCAACTTAATCGCCTTGCAGCACATCCCCCTTTCGCCAGCT
GGCGTAATAGCGAAGAGGCCCGCACCGATCGCCCTTCCCAACAGTTGCGCAGCCTGAATGGCGAATGGG
[124 nt withheld, positions 280-403]
C
[91 nt withheld, positions 405-495]
A
[49 nt withheld, positions 497-545]
CCTTTGACGTTGGAGTCCACGTTCTTT
[37 nt withheld, positions 573-609]
ACCCTATCTCGGTCTATTCTTTTGATTTATAAGGGATTTTGCCGATTTCGGCCTATTGGTTAAAAAATGA
GCTGATTTAACAAAAATTTAACGCGAATTTTAACAAAATATTAACGCTTACAATTTAGGTGGCACTTTTC
GGGGAAATGTGCGCGGAACCCCTATTTGTTTATTTTTCTAAATACATTCAAATATGTATCCGCTCATGAG
ACAATAACCCTGATAAATGCTTCAATAATATTGAAAAAGGAAGAGTATGAGTATTCAACATTTCCGTGTC
GCCCTTATTCCCTTTTTTGCGGCATTTTGCCTTCCTGTTTTTGCTCACCCAGAAACGCTGGTGAAAGTAA
AAGATGCTGAAGATCAGTTGGGTGCACGAGTGGGTTACATCGAACTGGATCTCAACAGCGGTAAGATCCT
TGAGAGTTTTCGCCCCGAAGAACGTTTTCCAATGATGAGCACTTTTAAAGTTCTGCTATGTGGCGCGGTA
TTATCCCGTATTGACGCCGGGCAAGAGCAACTCGGTCGCCGCATACACTATTCTCAGAATGACTTGGTTG
AGTACTCACCAGTCACAGAAAAGCATCTTACGGATGGCATGACAGTAAGAGAATTATGCAGTGCTGCCAT
AACCATGAGTGATAACACTGCGGCCAACTTACTTCTGACAACGATCGGAGGACCGAAGGAGCTAACCGCT
TTTTTGCACAACATGGGGGATCATGTAACTCGCCTTGATCGTTGGGAACCGGAGCTGAATGAAGCCATAC
CAAACGACGAGCGTGACACCACGATGCCTGTAGCAATGGCAACAACGTTGCGCAAACTATTAACTGGCGA
ACTACTTACTCTAGCTTCCCGGCAACAATTAATAGACTGGATGGAGGCGGATAAAGTTGCAGGACCACTT
CTGCGCTCGGCCCTTCCGGCTGGCTGGTTTATTGCTGATAAATCTGGAGCCGGTGAGCGTGGGTCTCGCG
GTATCATTGCAGCACTGGGGCCAGATGGTAAGCCCTCCCGTATCGTAGTTATCTACACGACGGGGAGTCA
GGCAACTATGGATGAACGAAATAGACAGATCGCTGAGATAGGTGCCTCACTGATTAAGCATTGGTAACTG
TCAGACCAAGTTTACTCATATATACTTTAGATTGATTTAAAACTTCATTTTTAATTTAAAAGGATCTAGG
TGAAGATCCTTTTTGATAATCTCATGACCAAAATCCCTTAACGTGAGTTTTCGTTCCACTGAGCGTCAGA
CCCCGTAGAAAAGATCAAAGGATCTTCTTGAGATCCTTTTTTTCTGCGCGTAATCTGCTGCTTGCAAACA
AAAAAACCACCGCTACCAGCGGTGGTTTGTTTGCCGGATCAAGAGCTACCAACTCTTTTTCCGAAGGTAA
CTGGCTTCAGCAGAGCGCAGATACCAAATACTGTTCTTCTAGTGTAGCCGTAGTTAGGCCACCACTTCAA
GAACTCTGTAGCACCGCCTACATACCTCGCTCTGCTAATCCTGTTACCAGTGGCTGCTGCCAGTGGCGAT
AAGTCGTGTCTTACCGGGTTGGACTCAAGACGATAGTTACCGGATAAGGCGCAGCGGTCGGGCTGAACGG
GGGGTTCGTGCACACAGCCCAGCTTGGAGCGAACGACCTACACCGAACTGAGATACCTACAGCGTGAGCT
ATGAGAAAGCGCCACGCTTCCCGAAGGGAGAAAGGCGGACAGGTATCCGGTAAGCGGCAGGGTCGGAACA
GGAGAGCGCACGAGGGAGCTTCCAGGGGGAAACGCCTGGTATCTTTATAGTCCTGTCGGGTTTCGCCACC
TCTGACTTGAGCGTCGATTTTTGTGATGCTCGTCAGGGGGGCGGAGCCTATGGAAAAACGCCAGCAACGC
GGCCTTTTTACGGTTCCTGGCCTTTTGCTGGCCTTTTGCTCACATGTTCTTTCCTGCGTTATCCCCTGAT
TCTGTGGATAACCGTATTACCGCCTTTGAGTGAGCTGATACCGCTCGCCGCAGCCGAACGACCGAGCGCA
GCGAGTCAGTGAGCGAGGAAGCGGAAGAGCGCCCAATACGCAAACCGCCTCTCCCCGCGCGTTGGCCGAT
TCATTAATGCAGCTGGCACGACAGGTTTCCCGACTGGAAAGCGGGCAGTGAGCGCAACGCAATTAATGTG
AGTTAGCTCACTCATTAGGCACCCCAGGCTTTACACTTTATGCTTCCGGCTCGTATGTTGTGTGGAATTG
TGAGCGGATAACAATTTCACACAGGAAACAGCTATGACCATGATTACGCCAAGCGCGCAATTAACCCTCA
CTAAAGGGAACAAAAGCTGGAGCTGCAAGCTTAATGTAGTCTTATGCAATACTCTTGTAGTCTTGCAACA
TGGTAACGATGAGTTAGCAACATGCCTTACAAGGAGAGAAAAAGCACCGTGCATGCCGATTGGTGGAAGT
AAGGTGGTACGATCGTGCCTTATTAGGAAGGCAACAGACGGGTCTGACATGGATTGGACGAACCACTGAA
TTGCCGCATTGCAGAGATATTGTATTTAAGTGCCTAGCTCGATACATAAACGGGTCTCTCTGGTTAGACC
AGATCTGAGCCTGGGAGCTCTCTGGCTAACTAGGGAACCCACTGCTTAAGCCTCAATAAAGCTTGCCTTG
AGTGCTTCAAGTAGTGTGTGCCCGTCTGTTGTGTGACTCTGGTAACTAGAGATCCCTCAGACCCTTTTAG
TCAGTGTGGAAAATCTCTAGCAGTGGCGCCCGAACAGGGACTTGAAAGCGAAAGGGAAACCAGAGGAGCT
CTCTCGACGCAGGACTCGGCTTGCTGAAGCGCGCACGGCAAGAGGCGAGGGGCGGCGACTGGTGAGTACG
CCAAAAATTTTGACTAGCGGAGGCTAGAAGGAGAGAGATGGGTGCGAGAGCGTCAGTATTAAGCGGGGGA
GAATTAGATCGCGATGGGAAAAAATTCGGTTAAGGCCAGGGGGAAAGAAAAAATATAAATTAAAACATAT
AGTATGGGCAAGCAGGGAGCTAGAACGATTCGCAGTTAATCCTGGCCTGTTAGAAACATCAGAAGGCTGT
AGACAAATACTGGGACAGCTACAACCATCCCTTCAGACAGGATCAGAAGAACTTAGATCATTATATAATA
CAGTAGCAACCCTCTATTGTGTGCATCAAAGGATAGAGATAAAAGACACCAAGGAAGCTTTAGACAAGAT
AGAGGAAGAGCAAAACAAAAGTAAGACCACCGCACAGCAAGCGGCCGCTGATCTTCAGACCTGGAGGAGG
AGATATGAGGGACAATTGGAGAAGTGAATTATATAAATATAAAGTAGTAAAAATTGAACCATTAGGAGTA
GCACCCACCAAGGCAAAGAGAAGAGTGGTGCAGAGAGAAAAAAGAGCAGTGGGAATAGGAGCTTTGTTCC
TTGGGTTCTTGGGAGCAGCAGGAAGCACTATGGGCGCAGCGTCAATGACGCTGACGGTACAGGCCAGACA
ATTATTGTCTGGTATAGTGCAGCAGCAGAACAATTTGCTGAGGGCTATTGAGGCGCAACAGCATCTGTTG
CAACTCACAGTCTGGGGCATCAAGCAGCTCCAGGCAAGAATCCTGGCTGTGGAAAGATACCTAAAGGATC
AACAGCTCCTGGGGATTTGGGGTTGCTCTGGAAAACTCATTTGCACCACTGCTGTGCCTTGGAATGCTAG
TTGGAGTAATAAATCTCTGGAACAGATTTGGAATCACACGACCTGGATGGAGTGGGACAGAGAAATTAAC
AATTACACAAGCTTAATACACTCCTTAATTGAAGAATCGCAAAACCAGCAAGAAAAGAATGAACAAGAAT
TATTGGAATTAGATAAATGGGCAAGTTTGTGGAATTGGTTTAACATAACAAATTGGCTGTGGTATATAAA
ATTATTCATAATGATAGTAGGAGGCTTGGTAGGTTTAAGAATAGTTTTTGCTGTACTTTCTATAGTGAAT
AGAGTTAGGCAGGGATATTCACCATTATCGTTTCAGACCCACCTCCCAACCCCGAGGGGACCCGACAGGC
CCGAAGGAATAGAAGAAGAAGGTGGAGAGAGAGACAGAGACAGATCCATTCGATTAGTGAACGGATCTCG
ACGGTATCGGTTAACTTTTAAAAGAAAAGGGGGGATTGGGGGGTACAGTGCAGGGGAAAGAATAGTAGAC
ATAATAGCAACAGACATACAAACTAAAGAATTACAAAAACAAATTACAAAAATTCAAAATTTTATCGATC
ACGAGACTAGCCTCGAGTTTACTCCCTATCAGTGATAGAGAACGTATGTCGAGTTTACTCCCTATCAGTG
ATAGAGAACGATGTCGAGTTTACTCCCTATCAGTGATAGAGAACGTATGTCGAGTTTACTCCCTATCAGT
GATAGAGAACGTATGTCGAGTTTACTCCCTATCAGTGATAGAGAACGTATGTCGAGTTTATCCCTATCAG
TGATAGAGAACGTATGTCGAGTTTACTCCCTATCAGTGATAGAGAACGTATGTCGAGGTAGGCGTGTACG
GTGGGAGGCCTATATAAGCAGAGCTCGTTTAGTGAACCGTCAGATCGCCTGGAGAATTCGAGCTCGGTAC
CCGGGGATCCACCGGTTCGTCGACTAGTCCAGTGTGGTGGAATTCTGCAGATATCAACAAGTTTGTACAA
AAAAGCAGGCTTTAAAGGAACCAATTCAGTCGACTGGATCTCGAGCTCAAGCTTCGAATTCTGCAGTCGA
CGGTACCGCGGGCCCGGGATCCACCGGTCGCCACCGAGCTCGGATCCAGTACCCTTCACCATGGGATCCT
CAAAAGCACTCCTGAAGGGAGTCCGCGACTTTAATCCTATATCAGCGTGTGTATGTTTGCTTGAAAACTC
CTCTGATGGGCATTCAGAAAGGCTTTTTGGTATTGGGTTTGGTCCCTACATAATAGCAAACCAACACCTG
TTTCGACGCAATAACGGCGAGCTTACGATTAAGACGATGCACGGGGAATTTAAAGTGAAAAACAGCACAC
AATTGCAAATGAAACCCGTCGAAGGGAGAGACATCATTGTAATAAAGATGGCAAAGGATTTCCCACCCTT
TCCGCAGAAATTGAAATTCCGGCAACCTACTATAAAGGATCGAGTTTGTATGGTTTCTACGAACTTTCAG
CAAAAATCAGTCTCCTCCCTCGTGTCCGAATCCTCTCACATCGTTCACAAGGAAGATACCAGTTTCTGGC
AGCATTGGATTACCACAAAAGACGGGCAGTGCGGCTCACCGCTGGTGTCTATCATTGACGGGAACATTCT
GGGAATCCACTCCCTGACACACACCACTAACGGCTCAAACTATTTCGTTGAGTTCCCAGAGAAGTTCGTA
GCTACATATCTGGACGCTGCGGACGGCTGGTGCAAGAACTGGAAATTCAACGCGGACAAGATTTCATGGG
GTAGTTTCACGCTTGTCGAAGACGCGCCCGAGGACGACTTTATGGCGAAAAAAACCGTGGCTGCTATTAT
GGATAGCTAGCCCCTCTCCCTCCCCCCCCCCTAACGTTACTGGCCGAAGCCGCTTGGAATAAGGCCGGTG
TGCGTTTGTCTATATGTTATTTTCCACCATATTGCCGTCTTTTGGCAATGTGAGGGCCCGGAAACCTGGC
CCTGTCTTCTTGACGAGCATTCCTAGGGGTCTTTCCCCTCTCGCCAAAGGAATGCAAGGTCTGTTGAATG
TCGTGAAGGAAGCAGTTCCTCTGGAAGCTTCTTGAAGACAAACAACGTCTGTAGCGACCCTTTGCAGGCA
GCGGAACCCCCCACCTGGCGACAGGTGCCTCTGCGGCCAAAAGCCACGTGTATAAGATACACCTGCAAAG
GCGGCACAACCCCAGTGCCACGTTGTGAGTTGGATAGTTGTGGAAAGAGTCAAATGGCTCTCCTCAAGCG
TATTCAACAAGGGGCTGAAGGATGCCCAGAAGGTACCCCATTGTATGGGATCTGATCTGGGGCCTCGGTG
CACATGCTTTACATGTGTTTAGTCGAGGTTAAAAAAACGTCTAGGCCCCCCGAACCACGGGGACGTGGTT
TTCCTTTGAAAAACACGATGATAATATGGCCACAACCATGGTGAGCAAGGGCGAGGAGGTCATCAAAGAG
TTCATGCGCTTCAAGGTGCGCATGGAGGGCTCCATGAACGGCCACGAGTTCGAGATCGAGGGCGAGGGCG
AGGGCCGCCCCTACGAGGGCACCCAGACCGCCAAGCTGAAGGTGACCAAGGGCGGCCCCCTGCCCTTCGC
CTGGGACATCCTGTCCCCCCAGTTCATGTACGGCTCCAAGGCGTACGTGAAGCACCCCGCCGACATCCCC
GATTACAAGAAGCTGTCCTTCCCCGAGGGCTTCAAGTGGGAGCGCGTGATGAACTTCGAGGACGGCGGTC
TGGTGACCGTGACCCAGGACTCCTCCCTGCAGGACGGCACGCTGATCTACAAGGTGAAGATGCGCGGCAC
CAACTTCCCCCCCGACGGCCCCGTAATGCAGAAGAAGACCATGGGCTGGGAGGCCTCCACCGAGCGCCTG
TACCCCCGCGACGGCGTGCTGAAGGGCGAGATCCACCAGGCCCTGAAGCTGAAGGACGGCGGCCACTACC
TGGTGGAGTTCAAGACCATCTACATGGCCAAGAAGCCCGTGCAACTGCCCGGCTACTACTACGTGGACAC
CAAGCTGGACATCACCTCCCACAACGAGGACTACACCATCGTGGAACAGTACGAGCGCTCCGAGGGCCGC
CACCACCTGTTCCTGTACGGCATGGACGAGCTGTACAAGTAGAGCGGCCGCACTCGAGATATCTAGACCC
AGCTTTCTTGTACAAAGTGGTTGATATCCAGCACAGTGGCGGCCGCTCGACAATCAACCTCTGGATTACA
AAATTTGTGAAAGATTGACTGGTATTCTTAACTATGTTGCTCCTTTTACGCTATGTGGATACGCTGCTTT
AATGCCTTTGTATCATGCTATTGCTTCCCGTATGGCTTTCATTTTCTCCTCCTTGTATAAATCCTGGTTG
CTGTCTCTTTATGAGGAGTTGTGGCCCGTTGTCAGGCAACGTGGCGTGGTGTGCACTGTGTTTGCTGACG
CAACCCCCACTGGTTGGGGCATTGCCACCACCTGTCAGCTCCTTTCCGGGACTTTCGCTTTCCCCCTCCC
TATTGCCACGGCGGAACTCATCGCCGCCTGCCTTGCCCGCTGCTGGACAGGGGCTCGGCTGTTGGGCACT
GACAATTCCGTGGTGTTGTCGGGGAAGCTGACGTCCTTTCCATGGCTGCTCGCCTGTGTTGCCACCTGGA
TTCTGCGCGGGACGTCCTTCTGCTACGTCCCTTCGGCCCTCAATCCAGCGGACCTTCCTTCCCGCGGCCT
GCTGCCGGCTCTGCGGCCTCTTCCGCGTCTTCGCCTTCGCCCTCAGACGAGTCGGATCTCCCTTTGGGCC
GCCTCCCCGCCTGGAATTCTGCAGATATCCGGACTAGTGATCTAATTCTACCGGGTAGGGGAGGCGCTTT
TCCCAAGGCAGTCTGGAGCATGCGCTTTAGCAGCCCCGCTGGGCACTTGGCGCTACACAAGTGGCCTCTG
GCCTCGCACACATTCCACATCCACCGGTAGGCGCCAACCGGCTCCGTTCTTTGGTGGCCCCTTCGCGCCA
CCTTCTACTCCTCCCCTAGTCAGGAAGTTCCCCCCCGCCCCGCAGCTCGCGTCGTGCAGGACGTGACAAA
TGGAAGTAGCACGTCTCACTAGTCTCGTGCAGATGGACAGCACCGCTGAGCAATGGAAGCGGGTAGGCCT
TTGGGGCAGCGGCCAATAGCAGCTTTGCTCCTTCGCTTTCTGGGCTCAGGGGCGGGCTCAGGGGCGGGGC
GGGCGCCCGAAGGTCCTCCGGAGGCCCGGCATTCTGCACGCTTCAAAAGCGCACGTCTGCCGCGCTGTTC
TCCTCTTCCTCATCTCCGGGCCTTTCGACCTGCAGCCAATATGGGATCGGCCATTGAACAAGATGGATTG
CACGCAGGTTCTCCGGCCGCTTGGGTGGAGAGGCTATTCGGCTATGACTGGGCACAACAGACAATCGGCT
GCTCTGATGCCGCCGTGTTCCGGCTGTCAGCGCAGGGGCGCCCGGTTCTTTTTGTCAAGACCGACCTGTC
CGGTGCCCTGAATGAACTGCAGGACGAGGCAGCGCGGCTATCGTGGCTGGCCACGACGGGCGTTCCTTGC
GCAGCTGTGCTCGACGTTGTCACTGAAGCGGGAAGGGACTGGCTGCTATTGGGCGAAGTGCCGGGGCAGG
ATCTCCTGTCATCTCACCTTGCTCCTGCCGAGAAAGTATCCATCATGGCTGATGCAATGCGGCGGCTGCA
TACGCTTGATCCGGCTACCTGCCCATTCGACCACCAAGCGAAACATCGCATCGAGCGAGCACGTACTCGG
ATGGAAGCCGGTCTTGTCGATCAGGATGATCTGGACGAAGAGCATCAGGGGCTCGCGCCAGCCGAACTGT
TCGCCAGGCTCAAGGCGCGCATGCCCGACGGCGAGGATCTCGTCGTGACCCATGGCGATGCCTGCTTGCC
GAATATCATGGTGGAAAATGGCCGCTTTTCTGGATTCATCGACTGTGGCCGGCTGGGTGTGGCGGACCGC
TATCAGGACATAGCGTTGGCTACCCGTGATATTGCTGAAGAGCTTGGCGGCGAATGGGCTGACCGCTTCC
TCGTGCTTTACGGTATCGCCGCTCCCGATTCGCAGCGCATCGCCTTCTATCGCCTTCTTGACGAGTTCTT
CTGAGGGGATCCGTCGAGGGCCCGGTACCTTTAAGACCAATGACTTACAAGGCAGCTGTAGATCTTAGCC
ACTTTTTAAAAGAAAAGGGGGGACTGGAAGGCTAGCTCACTCCCAACGAAGACAAGATCTGCTTTTTGCT
TGTACTGGGTCTCTCTAGTTAGACCAGATCTGAGCCTGGGAGCTCTCTGGCTAACTAGGGAACCCACTGC
TTAAGCCTCAATAAAGCTTGCCTTGAGTGCTTCAAGTAGTGTGTGCCCGTCTGTTGTGTGACTCTGGTAA
CTAGAGATCCCTCAGACCCTTTTAGTCAGTGTGGAAAATCTCTAGCAGTAGTAGTTCATGTCATCTTATT
ATTCAGTATTTATAACTTGCAAAGAAATGAATATCAGAGAGTGAGAGGAACTTGTTTATTGCAGCTTATA
ATGGTTACAAATAAAGCAATAGCATCACAAATTTCACAAATAAAGCATTTTTTTCACTGCATTCTAGTTG
TGGTTTGTCCAAACTCATCAATGTATCTTATCATGTCTGGCTCTAGCTATCCCGCCCCTAACTCCGCCCA
TCCCGCCCCTAACTCCGCCCAGTTCCGCCCATTCTCCGCCCCATGGCTGACTAATTTTTTTT
